>Addgene plasmid #22796 | Ai2 | addgene full sequence | sequence record 377854 | Addgene NGS Result
CCGCGGCAGGCCCTCCGAGCGTGGTGGAGCCGTTCTGTGAGACAGCCGGGTACGAGTCGTGACGCTGGAA
GGGGCAAGCGGGTGGTGGGCAGGAATGCGGTCCGCCCTGCAGCAACCGGAGGGGGAGGGAGAAGGGAGCG
GAAAAGTCTCCACCGGACGCGGCCATGGCTCGGGGGGGGGGGGGCAGCGGAGGAGCGCTTCCGGCCGACG
TCTCGTCGCTGATTGGCTTCTTTTCCTCCCGCCGTGTGTGAAAACACAAATGGCGTGTTTTGGTTGGCGT
AAGGCGCCTGTCAGTTAACGGCAGCCGGAGTGCGCAGCCGCCGGCAGCCTCGCTCTGCCCACTGGGTGGG
GCGGGAGGTAGGTGGGGTGAGGCGAGCTGGACGTGCGGGCGCGGTCGGCCTCTGGCGGGGCGGGGGRGGG
GAGGGAGGGTCAGCGAAAGTAGCTCGCGCGCGAGCGGCCGCCCACCCTCCCCTTCCTCTGGGGGAGTCGT
TTTACCCGCCGCCGGCCGGGCCTCGTCGTCTGATTGGCTCTCGGGGCCCAGAAAACTGGCCCTTGCCATT
GGCTCGTGTTCGTGCAAGTTGAGTCCATCCGCCGGCCAGCGGGGGCGGCGAGGAGGCGCTCCCAGGTTCC
GGCCCTCCCCTCGGCCCCGCGCCGCAGAGTCTGGCCGCGCGCCCCTGCGCAACGTGGCAGGAAGCGCGCG
CTGGGGGCGGGGACGGGCAGTAGGGCTGAGCGGCTGCGGGGCGGGTGCAAGCACGTTTCCGACTTGAGTT
GCCTCAAGAGGGGCGTGCTGAGCCAGACCTCCATCGCGCACTCCGGGGAGTGGAGGGAAGGAGCGAGGGC
TCAGTTGGGCTGTTTTGGAGGCAGGAAGCACTTGCTCTCCCAAAGTCGCTCTGAGTTGTTATCAGTAAGG
GAGCTGCAGTGGAGTAGGCGGGGAGAAGGCCGCACCCTTCTCCGGAGGGGGGAGGGGAGTGTTGCAATAC
CTTTCTGGGAGTTCTCTGCTGCCTCCTGGCTTCTGAGGACCGCCCTGGGCCTGGGAGAATCCCTTCCCCC
TCTTCCCTCGTGATCTGCAACTCCAGTCTTTCTAGCCTTAATTAAGAAGTTCCTATTCTCTAGAAAGTAT
AGGAACTTCGTCGACATTTAAACAATTCTGCAGGAATCTAGTTATTAATAGTAATCAATTACGGGGTCAT
TAGTTCATAGCCCATATATGGAGTTCCGCGTTACATAACTTACGGTAAATGGCCCGCCTGGCTGACCGCC
CAACGACCCCCGCCCATTGACGTCAATAATGACGTATGTTCCCATAGTAACGCCAATAGGGACTTTCCAT
TGACGTCAATGGGTGGAGTATTTACGGTAAACTGCCCACTTGGCAGTACATCAAGTGTATCATATGCCAA
GTACGCCCCCTATTGACGTCAATGACGGTAAATGGCCCGCCTGGCATTATGCCCAGTACATGACCTTATG
GGACTTTCCTACTTGGCAGTACATCTACGTATTAGTCATCGCTATTACCATGGTCGAGGTGAGCCCCACG
TTCTGCTTCACTCTCCCCATCTCCCCCCCCTCCCCACCCCCAATTTTGTATTTATTTATTTTTTAATTAT
TTTGTGCAGCGATGGGGGCGGGGGGGGGGGGGGGGCGCGCGCCAGGCGGGGCGGGGCGGGGCGAGGGGCG
GGGCGGGGCGAGGCGGAGAGGTGCGGCGGCAGCCAATCAGAGCGGCGCGCTCCGAAAGTTTCCTTTTATG
GCGAGGCGGCGGCGGCGGCGGCCCTATAAAAAGCGAAGCGCGCGGCGGGCGGGAGTCGCTGCGCGCTGCC
TTCGCCCCGTGCCCCGCTCCGCCGCCGCCTCGCGCCGCCCGCCCCGGCTCTGACTGACCGCGTTACTCCC
ACAGGTGAGCGGGCGGGACGGCCCTTCTCCTCCGGGCTGTAATTAGCGCTTGGTTTAATGACGGCTTGTT
TCTTTTCTGTGGCTGCGTGAAAGCCTTGAGGGGCTCCGGGAGGGCCCTTTGTGCGGGGGGAGCGGCTCGG
GGGGTGCGTGCGTGTGTGTGTGCGTGGGGAGCGCCGCGTGCGGCTCCGCGCTGCCCGGCGGCTGTGAGCG
CTGCGGGCGCGGCGCGGGGCTTTGTGCGCTCCGCAGTGTGCGCGAGGGGAGCGCGGCCGGGGGCGGTGCC
CCGCGGTGCGGGGGGGGCTGCGAGGGGAACAAAGGCTGCGTGCGGGGTGTGTGCGTGGGGGGGTGAGCAG
GGGGTGTGGGCGCGTCGGTCGGGCTGCAACCCCCCCTGCACCCCCCTCCCCGAGTTGCTGAGCACGGCCC
GGCTTCGGGTGCGGGGCTCCGTACGGGGCGTGGCGCGGGGCTCGCCGTGCCGGGCGGGGGGTGGCGGCAG
GTGGGGGTGCCGGGCGGGGCGGGGCCGCCTCGGGCCGGGGAGGGCTCGGGGGAGGGGCGCGGCGGCCCCC
GGAGCGCCGGCGGCTGTCGAGGCGCGGCGAGCCGCAGCCATTGCCTTTTATGGTAATCGTGCGAGAGGGC
GCAGGGACTTCCTTTGTCCCAAATCTGTGCGGAGCCGAAATCTGGGAGGCGCCGCCGCACCCCCTCTAGC
GGGCGCGGGGCGAAGCGGTGCGGCGCCGGCAGGAAGGAAATGGGCGGGGAGGGCCTTCGTGCGTCGCCGC
GCCGCCGTCCCCTTCTCCCTCTCCAGCCTCGGGGCTGTCCGCGGGGGGACGGCTGCCTTCGGGGGGGACG
GGGCAGGGCGGGGTTCGGCTTCTGGCGTGTGACCGGCGGCTCTAGAGCCTCTGCTAACCATGTTCATGCC
TTCTTCTTTTTCCTACAGCTCCTGGGCAACGTGCTGGTTATTGTGCTGTCTCATCATTTTGGCAAAGAAT
TGATTTGATACCGCGGGCCCAATATAACTTCGTATAATGTATGCTATACGAAGTTATTCGCGATGAATAA
ATGAAAGCTTGCAGATCTGCGACTCTAGAGGATCTGCGACTCTAGAGGATCATAATCAGCCATACCACAT
TTGTAGAGGTTTTACTTGCTTTAAAAAACCTCCCACACCTCCCCCTGAACCTGAAACATAAAATGAATGC
AATTGTTGTTGTTAACTTGTTTATTGCAGCTTATAATGGTTACAAATAAAGCAATAGCATCACAAATTTC
ACAAATAAAGCATTTTTTTCACTGCATTCTAGTTGTGGTTTGTCCAAACTCATCAATGTATCTTATCATG
TCTGGATCTGCGACTCTAGAGGATCATAATCAGCCATACCACATTTGTAGAGGTTTTACTTGCTTTAAAA
AACCTCCCACACCTCCCCCTGAACCTGAAACATAAAATGAATGCAATTGTTGTTGTTAACTTGTTTATTG
CAGCTTATAATGGTTACAAATAAAGCAATAGCATCACAAATTTCACAAATAAAGCATTTTTTTCACTGCA
TTCTAGTTGTGGTTTGTCCAAACTCATCAATGTATCTTATCATGTCTGGATCTGCGACTCTAGAGGATCA
TAATCAGCCATACCACATTTGTAGAGGTTTTACTTGCTTTAAAAAACCTCCCACACCTCCCCCTGAACCT
GAAACATAAAATGAATGCAATTGTTGTTGTTAACTTGTTTATTGCAGCTTATAATGGTTACAAATAAAGC
AATAGCATCACAAATTTCACAAATAAAGCATTTTTTTCACTGCATTCTAGTTGTGGTTTGTCCAAACTCA
TCAATGTATCTTATCATGTCTGGATCCCCATCAAGCTGATCCGGAACCCTTAATATAACTTCGTATAATG
TATGCTATACGAAGTTATTAGGTCCCTCGACCTGCAGCCCAAGCTAGATCGAATTCGGCCGGCCGCCACC
ATGGTGAGCAAGGGCGAGGAGCTGTTCACCGGGGTGGTGCCCATCCTGGTCGAGCTGGACGGCGACGTAA
ACGGCCACAAGTTCAGCGTGTCCGGCGAGGGCGAGGGCGATGCCACCTACGGCAAGCTGACCCTGAAGTT
CATCTGCACCACCGGCAAGCTGCCCGTGCCCTGGCCCACCCTCGTGACCACCTTCGGCTACGGCGTGCAG
TGCTTCGCCCGCTACCCCGACCACATGCGCCAGCACGACTTCTTCAAGTCCGCCATGCCCGAAGGCTACG
TCCAGGAGCGCACCATCTTCTTCAAGGACGACGGCAACTACAAGACCCGCGCCGAGGTGAAGTTCGAGGG
CGACACCCTGGTGAACCGCATCGAGCTGAAGGGCATCGACTTCAAGGAGGACGGCAACATCCTGGGGCAC
AAGCTGGAGTACAACTACAACAGCCACAACGTCTATATCATGGCCGACAAGCAGAAGAACGGCATCAAGG
TGAACTTCAAGATCCGCCACAACATCGAGGACGGCAGCGTGCAGCTCGCCGACCACTACCAGCAGAACAC
CCCCATCGGCGACGGCCCCGTGCTGCTGCCCGACAACCACTACCTGAGCTACCAGTCCGCCCTGAGCAAA
GACCCCAACGAGAAGCGCGATCACATGGTCCTGCTGGAGTTCGTGACCGCCGCCGGGATCACTCTCGGCA
TGGACGAGCTGTACAAGTAACCTAGGTAGAGGGCCGGCCCTGCAGGCCTCGACTGTGCCTTCTAGTTGCC
AGCCATCTGTTGTTTGCCCCTCCCCCGTGCCTTCCTTGACCCTGGAAGGTGCCACTCCCACTGTCCTTTC
CTAATAAAATGAGGAAATTGCATCGCATTGTCTGAGTAGGTGTCATTCTATTCTGGGGGGTGGGGTGGGG
CAGGACAGCAAGGGGGAGGATTGGGAAGACAATGGCAGGCATGCTGGGGAACTAGTGGTGCCAGGGCGTG
CCCTTGGGCTCCCCGGGCGCGGCGGCCGCATCGAATTCTACCGGGTAGGGGAGGCGCTTTTCCCAAGGCA
GTCTGGAGCATGCGCTTTAGCAGCCCCGCTGGGCACTTGGCGCTACACAAGTGGCCTCTGGCCTCGCACA
CATTCCACATCCACCGGTAGGCGCCAACCGGCTCCGTTCTTTGGTGGCCCCTTCGCGCCACCTTCTACTC
CTCCCCTAGTCAGGAAGTTCCCCCCCGCCCCGCAGCTCGCGTCGTGCAGGACGTGACAAATGGAAGTAGC
ACGTCTCACTAGTCTCGTGCAGATGGACAGCACCGCTGAGCAATGGAAGCGGGTAGGCCTTTGGGGCAGC
GGCCAATAGCAGCTTTGCTCCTTCGCTTTCTGGGCTCAGAGGCTGGGAAGGGGTGGGTCCGGGGGCGGGC
TCAGGGGCGGGCTCAGGGGCGGGGCGGGCGCCCGAAGGTCCTCCGGAGGCCCGGCATTCTGCACGCTTCA
AAAGCGCACGTCTGCCGCGCTGTTCTCCTCTTCCTCATCTCCGGGCCTTTCGACCTGCAATCGCCGCTAG
CGAAGTTCCTATTCTCTAGAAAGTATAGGAACTTCGCCACCATGGGATCGGCCATTGAACAAGATGGATT
GCACGCAGGTTCTCCGGCCGCTTGGGTGGAGAGGCTATTCGGCTATGACTGGGCACAACAGACAATCGGC
TGCTCTGATGCCGCCGTGTTCCGGCTGTCAGCGCAGGGGCGCCCGGTTCTTTTTGTCAAGACCGACCTGT
CCGGTGCCCTGAATGAACTGCAGGACGAGGCAGCGCGGCTATCGTGGCTGGCCACGACGGGCGTTCCTTG
CGCAGCTGTGCTCGACGTTGTCACTGAAGCGGGAAGGGACTGGCTGCTATTGGGCGAAGTGCCGGGGCAG
GATCTCCTGTCATCTCACCTTGCTCCTGCCGAGAAAGTATCCATCATGGCTGATGCAATGCGGCGGCTGC
ATACGCTTGATCCGGCTACCTGCCCATTCGACCACCAAGCGAAACATCGCATCGAGCGAGCACGTACTCG
GATGGAAGCCGGTCTTGTCGATCAGGATGATCTGGACGAAGAGCATCAGGGGCTCGCGCCAGCCGAACTG
TTCGCCAGGCTCAAGGCGCGCATGCCCGACGGCGATGATCTCGTCGTGACCCATGGCGATGCCTGCTTGC
CGAATATCATGGTGGAAAATGGCCGCTTTTCTGGATTCATCGACTGTGGCCGGCTGGGTGTGGCGGACCG
CTATCAGGACATAGCGTTGGCTACCCGTGATATTGCTGAAGAGCTTGGCGGCGAATGGGCTGACCGCTTC
CTCGTGCTTTACGGTATCGCCGCTCCCGATTCGCAGCGCATCGCCTTCTATCGCCTTCTTGACGAGTTCT
TCTGAGGGGATCCGCTGTAAGTCTGCAGAAATTGATGATCTATTAAACAATAAAGATGTCCACTAAAATG
GAAGTTTTTCCTGTCATACTTTGTTAAGAAGGGTGAGAACAGAGTACCTACATTTTGAATGGAAGGATTG
GAGCTACGGGGGTGGGGGTGGGGTGGGATTAGATAAATGCCTGCTCTTTACTGAAGGCTCTTTACTATTG
CTTTATGATAATGTTTCATAGTTGGATATCATAATTTAAACAAGCAAAACCAAATTAAGGGCCAGCTCAT
TCCTCCCACTCATGATCTATAGATCTATAGATCTCTCGTGGGATCATTGTTTTTCTCTTGATTCCCACTT
TGTGGTTCTAAGTACTGTGGTTTCCAAATGTGTCAGTTTCATAGCCTGAAGAACGAGATCAGCAGCCTCT
GTTCCACATACACTTCATTCTCAGTATTGTTTTGCCAAGTTCTAATTCCATCAGAAAGCTTGCAGAAGAT
CTCCCCAACTGGGGTAACCTTTGAGTTCTCTCAGTTGGGGGGGCGCGCCGGCTAGAAGATGGGCGGGAGT
CTTCTGGGCAGGCTTAAAGGCTAACCTGGTGTGTGGGCGTTGTCCTGCAGGGGAATTGAACAGGTGTAAA
ATTGGAGGGACAAGACTTCCCACAGATTTTCGGTTTTGTCGGGAAGTTTTTTAATAGGGGCAAATAAGGA
AAATGGGAGGATAGGTAGTCATCTGGGGTTTTATGCAGCAAAACTACAGGTTATTATTGCTTGTGATCCG
CCTCGGAGTATTTTCCATCGAGGTAGATTAAAGACATGCTCACCCGAGTTTTATACTCTCCTGCTTGAGA
TCCTTACTACAGTATGAAATTACAGTGTCGCGAGTTAGACTATGTAAGCAGAATTTTAATCATTTTTAAA
GAGCCCAGTACTTCATATCCATTTCTCCCGCTCCTTCTGCAGCCTTATCAAAAGGTATTTTAGAACACTC
ATTTTAGCCCCATTTTCATTTATTATACTGGCTTATCCAACCCCTAGACAGAGCATTGGCATTTTCCCTT
TCCTGATCTTAGAAGTCTGATGACTCATGAAACCAGACAGATTAGTTACATACACCACAAATCGAGGCTG
TAGCTGGGGCCTCAACACTGCAGTTCTTTTATAACTCCTTAGTACACTTTTTGTTGATCCTTTGCCTTGA
TCCTTAATTTTCAGTGTCTATCACCTCTCCCGTCAGGTGGTGTTCCACATTTGGGCCTATTCTCAGTCCA
GGGAGTTTTACAACAATAGATGTATTGAGAATCCAACCTAAAGCTTAACTTTCCACTCCCATGAATGCCT
CTCTCCTTTTTCTCCATTTATAAACTGAGCTATTAACCATTAATGGTTTCCAGGTGGATGTCTCCTCCCC
CAATATTACCTGATGTATCTTACATATTGCCAGGCTGATATTTTAAGACATTAAAAGGTATATTTCATTA
TTGAGCCACATGGTATTGATTACTGCTTACTAAAATTTTGTCATTGTACACATCTGTAAAAGGTGGTTCC
TTTTGGAATGCAAAGTTCAGGTGTTTGTTGTCTTTCCTGACCTAAGGTCTTGTGAGCTTGTATTTTTTCT
ATTTAAGCAGTGCTTTCTCTTGGACTGGCTTGACTCATGGCATTCTACACGTTATTGCTGGTCTAAATGT
GATTTTGCCAAGCTTCTTCAGGACCTATAATTTTGCTTGACTTGTAGCCAAACACAAGTAAAATGATTAA
GCAACAAATGTATTTGTGAAGCTTGGTTTTTAGGTTGTTGTGTTGTGTGTGCTTGTGCTCTATAATAATA
CTATCCAGGGGCTGGAGAGGTGGCTCGGAGTTCAAGAGCACAGACTGCTCTTCCAGAAGTCCTGAGTTCA
ATTCCCAGCAACCACATGGTGGCTCACAACCATCTGTAATGGGATCTGATGCCCTCTTCTGGTGTGTCTG
AAGACCACAAGTGTATTCACATTAAATAAATAAATCCTCCTTCTTCTTCTTTTTTTTTTTTTTAAAGAGA
ATACTGTCTCCAGTAGAATTTACTGAAGTAATGAAATACTTTGTGTTTGTTCCAATATGGTAGCCAATAA
TCAAATTACTCTTTAAGCACTGGAAATGTTACCAAGGAACTAATTTTTATTTGAAGTGTAACTGTGGACA
GAGGAGCCATAACTGCAGACTTGTGGGATACAGAAGACCAATGCAGACTTTAATGTCTTTTCTCTTACAC
TAAGCAATAAAGAAATAAAAATTGAACTTCTAGTATCCTATTTGTTTAAACTGCTAGCTTTACTTAACTT
TTGTGCTTCATCTATACAAAGCTGAAAGCTAAGTCTGCAGCCATTACTAAACATGAAAGCAAGTAATGAT
AATTTTGGATTTCAAAAATGTAGGGCCAGAGTTTAGCCAGCCAGTGGTGGTGCTTGCCTTTATGCCTTTA
ATCCCAGCACTCTGGAGGCAGAGACAGGCAGATCTCTGAGTTTGAGCCCAGCCTGGTCTACACATCAAGT
TCTATCTAGGATAGCCAGGAATACACACAGAAACCCTGTTGGGGAGGGGGGCTCTGAGATTTCATAAAAT
TATAATTGAAGCATTCCCTAATGAGCCACTATGGATGTGGCTAAATCCGTCTACCTTTCTGATGAGATTT
GGGTATTATTTTTTCTGTCTCTGCTGTTGGTTGGGTCTTTTGACACTGTGGGCTTTCTTTAAAGCCTCCT
TCCTGCCATGTGGTCTCTTGTTTGCTACTAACTTCCCATGGCTTAAATGGCATGGCTTTTTGCCTTCTAA
GGGCAGCTGCTGAGATTTGCAGCCTGATTTCCAGGGTGGGGTTGGGAAATCTTTCAAACACTAAAATTGT
CCTTTAATTTTTTTTTTAAAAAATGGGTTATATAATAAACCTCATAAAATAGTTATGAGGAGTGAGGTGG
ACTAATATTAAATGAGTCCCTCCCCTATAAAAGAGCTATTAAGGCTTTTTGTCTTATACTTAACTTTTTT
TTTAAATGTGGTATCTTTAGAACCAAGGGTCTTAGAGTTTTAGTATACAGAAACTGTTGCATCGCTTAAT
CAGATTTTCTAGTTTCAAATCCAGAGAATCCAAATTCTTCACAGCCAAAGTCAAATTAAGAATTTCTGAC
TTTTAATGTTAATTTGCTTACTGTGAATATAAAAATGATAGCTTTTCCTGAGGCAGGGTCTCACTATGTA
TCTCTGCCTGATCTGCAACAAGATATGTAGACTAAAGTTCTGCCTGCTTTTGTCTCCTGAATACTAAGGT
TAAAATGTAGTAATACTTTTGGAACTTGCAGGTCAGATTCTTTTATAGGGGACACACTAAGGGAGCTTGG
GTGATAGTTGGTAAAATGTGTTTCAAGTGATGAAAACTTGAATTATTATCACCGCAACCTACTTTTTAAA
AAAAAAAGCCAGGCCTGTTAGAGCATGCTTAAGGGATCCCTAGGACTTGCTGAGCACACAAGAGTAGTTA
CTTGGCAGGCTCCTGGTGAGAGCATATTTCAAAAAACAAGGCAGACAACCAAGAAACTACAGTTAAGGTT
ACCTGTCTTTAAACCATCTGCATATACACAGGGATATTAAAATATTCCAAATAATATTTCATTCAAGTTT
TCCCCCATCAAATTGGGACATGGATTTCTCCGGTGAATAGGCAGAGTTGGAAACTAAACAAATGTTGGTT
TTGTGATTTGTGAAATTGTTTTCAAGTGATAGTTAAAGCCCATGAGATACAGAACAAAGCTGCTATTTCG
AGGTCTCTTGGTTTATACTCAGAAGCACTTCTTTGGGTTTCCCTGCACTATCCTGATCATGTGCTAGGCC
TACCTTAGGCTGATTGTTGTTCAAATAAACTTAAGTTTCCTGTCAGGTGATGTCATATGATTTCATATAT
CAAGGCAAAACATGTTATATATGTTAAACATTTGTACTTAATGTGAAAGTTAGGTCTTTGTGGGTTTGAT
TTTTAATTTTCAAAACCTGAGCTAAATAAGTCATTTTTACATGTCTTACATTTGGTGGAATTGTATAATT
GTGGTTTGCAGGCAAGACTCTCTGACCTAGTAACCCTACCTATAGAGCACTTTGCTGGGTCACAAGTCTA
GGAGTCAAGCATTTCACCTTGAAGTTGAGACGTTTTGTTAGTGTATACTAGTTTATATGTTGGAGGACAT
GTTTATCCAGAAGATATTCAGGACTATTTTTGACTGGGCTAAGGAATTGATTCTGATTAGCACTGTTAGT
GAGCATTGAGTGGCCTTTAGGCTTGAATTGGAGTCACTTGTATATCTCAAATAATGCTGGCCTTTTTTAA
AAAGCCCTTGTTCTTTATCACCCTGTTTTCTACATAATTTTTGTTCAAAGAAATACTTGTTTGGATCTCC
TTTTGACAACAATAGCATGTTTTCAAGCCATATTTTTTTTCCTTTTTTTTTTTTTTTTTGGTTTTTCGAG
ACAGGGTTTCTCTGTATAGCCCTGGCTGTCCTGGAACTCACTTTGTAGACCAGGCTGGCCTCGAACTCAG
AAATCCGCCTGCCTCTGCCTCCTGAGTGCCGGGATTAAAGGCGTGCACCACCACGCCTGGCTAAGTTGGA
TATTTTGTTATATAACTATAACCAATACTAACTCCACTGGGTGGATTTTTAATTCAGTCAGTAGTCTTAA
GTGGTCTTTATTGGCCCTTCATTAAAATCTACTGTTCACTCTAACAGAGGCTGTTGGTACTAGTGGCACT
TAAGCAACTTCCTACGGATATACTAGCAGATTAAGGGTCAGGGATAGAAACTAGTCTAGCGTTTTGTATA
CCTACCAGCTTTATACTACCTTGTTCTGATAGAAATATTTCAGGACATCTAGCTTATCGATACCGTCGAC
GGTATCGATAAGCTTGATATCGAATTCTACCGGGTAGGGGAGGCGCTTTTCCCAAGGCAGTCTGGAGCAT
GCGCTTTAGCAGCCCCGCTGGGCACTTGGCGCTACACAAGTGGCCTCTGGCCTCGCACACATTCCACATC
CACCGGTAGGCGCCAACCGGCTCCGTTCTTTGGTGGCCCCTTCGCGCCACCTTCTACTCCTCCCCTAGTC
AGGAAGTTCCCCCCCGCCCCGCAGCTCGCGTCGTGCAGGACGTGACAAATGGAAGTAGCACGTCTCACTA
GTCTCGTGCAGATGGACAGCACCGCTGAGCAATGGAAGCGGGTAGGCCTTTGGGGCAGCGGCCAATAGCA
GCTTTGCTCCTTCGCTTTCTGGGCTCAGAGGCTGGGAAGGGGTGGGTCCGGGGGCGGGCTCAGGGGCGGG
CTCAGGGGCGGGGCGGGCGCCCGAAGGTCCTCCGGAGGCCCGGCATTCTGCACGCTTCAAAAGCGCACGT
CTGCCGCGCTGTTCTCCTCTTCCTCATCTCCGGGCCTTTCGACCTGCAGGTCCTCGCCATGGATCCTGAT
GATGTTGTTGATTCTTCTAAATCTTTTGTGATGGAAAACTTTTCTTCGTACCACGGGACTAAACCTGGTT
ATGTAGATTCCATTCAAAAAGGTATACAAAAGCCAAAATCTGGTACACAAGGAAATTATGACGATGATTG
GAAAGGGTTTTATAGTACCGACAATAAATACGACGCTGCGGGATACTCTGTAGATAATGAAAACCCGCTC
TCTGGAAAAGCTGGAGGCGTGGTCAAAGTGACGTATCCAGGACTGACGAAGGTTCTCGCACTAAAAGTGG
ATAATGCCGAAACTATTAAGAAAGAGTTAGGTTTAAGTCTCACTGAACCGTTGATGGAGCAAGTCGGAAC
GGAAGAGTTTATCAAAAGGTTCGGTGATGGTGCTTCGCGTGTAGTGCTCAGCCTTCCCTTCGCTGAGGGG
AGTTCTAGCGTTGAATATATTAATAACTGGGAACAGGCGAAAGCGTTAAGCGTAGAACTTGAGATTAATT
TTGAAACCCGTGGAAAACGTGGCCAAGATGCGATGTATGAGTATATGGCTCAAGCCTGTGCAGGAAATCG
TGTCAGGCGATCTCTTTGTGAAGGAACCTTACTTCTGTGGTGTGACATAATTGGACAAACTACCTACAGA
GATTTAAAGCTCTAAGGTAAATATAAAATTTTTAAGTGTATAATGTGTTAAACTACTGATTCTAATTGTT
TGTGTATTTTAGATTCCAACCTATGGAACTGATGAATGGGAGCAGTGGTGGAATGCAGATCCTAGAGCTC
GCTGATCAGCCTCGACTGTGCCTTCTAGTTGCCAGCCATCTGTTGTTTGCCCCTCCCCCGTGCCTTCCTT
GACCCTGGAAGGTGCCACTCCCACTGTCCTTTCCTAATAAAATGAGGAAATTGCATCGCATTGTCTGAGT
AGGTGTCATTCTATTCTGGGGGGTGGGGTGGGGCAGGACAGCAAGGGGGAGGATTGGGAAGACAATAGCA
GGCATGCTGGGGATGCGGTGGGCTCTATGGCTTCTGAGGCGGAAAGAACCAGCTGGGGCTCGAGGGGGGG
CCCGGTACCCAGCTTTTGTTCCCTTTAGTGAGGGTTAATTGCGCGCTTGGCGTAATCATGGTCATAGCTG
TTTCCTGTGTGAAATTGTTATCCGCTCACAATTCCACACAACATACGAGCCGGAAGCATAAAGTGTAAAG
CCTGGGGTGCCTAATGAGTGAGCTAACTCACATTAATTGCGTTGCGCTCACTGCCCGCTTTCCAGTCGGG
AAACCTGTCGTGCCAGCTGCATTAATGAATCGGCCAACGCGCGGGGAGAGGCGGTTTGCGTATTGGGCGC
TCTTCCGCTTCCTCGCTCACTGACTCGCTGCGCTCGGTCGTTCGGCTGCGGCGAGCGGTATCAGCTCACT
CAAAGGCGGTAATACGGTTATCCACAGAATCAGGGGATAACGCAGGAAAGAACATGTGAGCAAAAGGCCA
GCAAAAGGCCAGGAACCGTAAAAAGGCCGCGTTGCTGGCGTTTTTCCATAGGCTCCGCCCCCCTGACGAG
CATCACAAAAATCGACGCTCAAGTCAGAGGTGGCGAAACCCGACAGGACTATAAAGATACCAGGCGTTTC
CCCCTGGAAGCTCCCTCGTGCGCTCTCCTGTTCCGACCCTGCCGCTTACCGGATACCTGTCCGCCTTTCT
CCCTTCGGGAAGCGTGGCGCTTTCTCATAGCTCACGCTGTAGGTATCTCAGTTCGGTGTAGGTCGTTCGC
TCCAAGCTGGGCTGTGTGCACGAACCCCCCGTTCAGCCCGACCGCTGCGCCTTATCCGGTAACTATCGTC
TTGAGTCCAACCCGGTAAGACACGACTTATCGCCACTGGCAGCAGCCACTGGTAACAGGATTAGCAGAGC
GAGGTATGTAGGCGGTGCTACAGAGTTCTTGAAGTGGTGGCCTAACTACGGCTACACTAGAAGAACAGTA
TTTGGTATCTGCGCTCTGCTGAAGCCAGTTACCTTCGGAAAAAGAGTTGGTAGCTCTTGATCCGGCAAAC
AAACCACCGCTGGTAGCGGTGGTTTTTTTGTTTGCAAGCAGCAGATTACGCGCAGAAAAAAAGGATCTCA
AGAAGATCCTTTGATCTTTTCTACGGGGTCTGACGCTCAGTGGAACGAAAACTCACGTTAAGGGATTTTG
GTCATGAGATTATCAAAAAGGATCTTCACCTAGATCCTTTTAAATTAAAAATGAAGTTTTAAATCAATCT
AAAGTATATATGAGTAAACTTGGTCTGACAGTTACCAATGCTTAATCAGTGAGGCACCTATCTCAGCGAT
CTGTCTATTTCGTTCATCCATAGTTGCCTGACTCCCCGTCGTGTAGATAACTACGATACGGGAGGGCTTA
CCATCTGGCCCCAGTGCTGCAATGATACCGCGAGACCCACGCTCACCGGCTCCAGATTTATCAGCAATAA
ACCAGCCAGCCGGAAGGGCCGAGCGCAGAAGTGGTCCTGCAACTTTATCCGCCTCCATCCAGTCTATTAA
TTGTTGCCGGGAAGCTAGAGTAAGTAGTTCGCCAGTTAATAGTTTGCGCAACGTTGTTGCCATTGCTACA
GGCATCGTGGTGTCACGCTCGTCGTTTGGTATGGCTTCATTCAGCTCCGGTTCCCAACGATCAAGGCGAG
TTACATGATCCCCCATGTTGTGCAAAAAAGCGGTTAGCTCCTTCGGTCCTCCGATCGTTGTCAGAAGTAA
GTTGGCCGCAGTGTTATCACTCATGGTTATGGCAGCACTGCATAATTCTCTTACTGTCATGCCATCCGTA
AGATGCTTTTCTGTGACTGGTGAGTACTCAACCAAGTCATTCTGAGAATAGTGTATGCGGCGACCGAGTT
GCTCTTGCCCGGCGTCAATACGGGATAATACCGCGCCACATAGCAGAACTTTAAAAGTGCTCATCATTGG
AAAACGTTCTTCGGGGCGAAAACTCTCAAGGATCTTACCGCTGTTGAGATCCAGTTCGATGTAACCCACT
CGTGCACCCAACTGATCTTCAGCATCTTTTACTTTCACCAGCGTTTCTGGGTGAGCAAAAACAGGAAGGC
AAAATGCCGCAAAAAAGGGAATAAGGGCGACACGGAAATGTTGAATACTCATACTCTTCCTTTTTCAATA
TTATTGAAGCATTTATCAGGGTTATTGTCTCATGAGCGGATACATATTTGAATGTATTTAGAAAAATAAA
CAAATAGGGGTTCCGCGCACATTTCCCCGAAAAGTGCCACCTG
[124 nt withheld, positions 14954-15077]
C
[91 nt withheld, positions 15079-15169]
A
[49 nt withheld, positions 15171-15219]
CCTTTGACGTTGGAGTCCACGTTCTTT
[37 nt withheld, positions 15247-15283]
ACCCTATCTCGGTCTATTCTTTTGATTTATAAGGGATTTTGCCGATTTCGGCCTATTGGTTAAAAAATGA
GCTGATTTAACAAAAATTTAACGCGAATTTTAACAAAATATTAACGCTTACAATTTCCATTCGCCATTCA
GGCTGCGCAACTGTTGGGAAGGGCGATCGGTGCGGGCCTCTTCGCTATTACGCCAGCTGGCGAAAGGGGG
ATGTGCTGCAAGGCGATTAAGTTGGGTAACGCCAGGGTTTTCCCAGTCACGACGTTGTAAAACGACGGCC
AGTGAGCGCGCGTAATACGACTCACTATAGGGCGAATTGGAGCTCCA
Features (pLannotate 1.2.2; 41 found; start..end, strand, type, name):
      3..1085    +  misc_feature   Rosa26 left arm: left homology arm from intron 1 of the mouse Rosa26 gene (Soriano, 1999)
   1096..1129    +  protein_bind   FRT (minimal): supports FLP-mediated excision but not integration (Turan and Bode, 2011) FLP recombinase from the Saccharomyces cerevisiae 2μ plasmid
   1219..1522    +  enhancer       CMV enhancer: human cytomegalovirus immediate early enhancer
   1524..1801    +  promoter       chicken β-actin promoter: No description available
   1802..2818    +  intron         chimeric intron: chimera between introns from chicken β-actin and rabbit β-globin
   2894..2927    -  protein_bind   loxP: Cre-mediated recombination occurs in the 8-bp core sequence (GCATACAT). Cre recombinase
   2988..3071    +  CDS            large T antigen (fragment): large T antigen from SV40 (simian virus 40)
   3094..3228    +  polyA_signal   SV40 poly(A) signal: SV40 polyadenylation signal
   3242..3325    +  CDS            large T antigen (fragment): large T antigen from SV40 (simian virus 40)
   3348..3482    +  polyA_signal   SV40 poly(A) signal: SV40 polyadenylation signal
   3496..3579    +  CDS            large T antigen (fragment): large T antigen from SV40 (simian virus 40)
   3602..3736    +  polyA_signal   SV40 poly(A) signal: SV40 polyadenylation signal
   3765..3798    -  protein_bind   loxP: Cre-mediated recombination occurs in the 8-bp core sequence (GCATACAT). Cre recombinase
   3851..4570    +  CDS            Topaz YFP: enhanced yellow variant of GFP mammalian codon-optimized
   4603..4714    +  polyA_signal   bGH poly(A) signal: bovine growth hormone polyadenylation signal
   4818..4851    +  protein_bind   attB: minimal attB site for the φC31 integrase (Groth et al., 2000) phage φC31 integrase
   4873..5372    +  promoter       PGK promoter: mouse phosphoglycerate kinase 1 promoter
   5392..5425    +  protein_bind   FRT (minimal): supports FLP-mediated excision but not integration (Turan and Bode, 2011) FLP recombinase from the Saccharomyces cerevisiae 2μ plasmid
   5432..6235    +  CDS            NeoR/KanR: aminoglycoside phosphotransferase from Tn5; aph(3')-II (or nptII); confers resistance to neomycin, kanamycin, and G418 (Geneticin®)
   6245..6706    +  polyA_signal   PGK poly(A) signal: mouse phosphoglycerate kinase 1 polyadenylation signal
   6723..6761    +  protein_bind   phage φC31 attP (fragment): attachment site of phage φC31 phage φC31 integrase
   6772..11112   +  misc_feature   Rosa26 right arm: right homology arm from intron 1 of the mouse Rosa26 gene (Soriano, 1999)
  11125..11157   -  misc_feature   MCS (fragment): pBluescript multiple cloning site
  11162..11661   +  promoter       PGK promoter: mouse phosphoglycerate kinase 1 promoter
  11688..12260   +  CDS            DTA: diphtheria toxin fragment A; Corynebacterium diphtheriae tox
  12263..12335   +  CDS            small t antigen (fragment): SV40 (simian virus 40) small t antigen
  12337..12402   +  intron         small t intron: SV40 (simian virus 40) small t antigen intron
  12476..12700   +  polyA_signal   bGH poly(A) signal: bovine growth hormone polyadenylation signal
  12704..12725   +  promoter       SV40 promoter (fragment): SV40 enhancer and early promoter
  12729..12749   +  misc_feature   MCS (fragment): pBluescript multiple cloning site
  12762..12780   -  promoter       T3 promoter: promoter for bacteriophage T3 RNA polymerase
  12823..12845   -  protein_bind   lac operator (fragment): The lac repressor binds to the lac operator to inhibit transcription in E. coli. This inhibition can be relieved by adding lactose or isopropyl-β-D-thiogalactopyranoside (IPTG). lac repressor encoded by lacI
  12849..12879   -  promoter       lac promoter: promoter for the E. coli lac operon
  12894..12915   -  protein_bind   CAP binding site: CAP binding activates transcription in the presence of cAMP. E. coli catabolite activator protein
  12928..13020   -  CDS            lacI (fragment): lac repressor; lacI; The lac repressor binds to the lac operator to inhibit transcription in E. coli. This inhibition can be relieved by adding lactose or isopropyl-β-D-thiogalactopyranoside (IPTG).
  13203..13791   -  rep_origin     ori: high-copy-number ColE1/pMB1/pBR322/pUC origin of replication
  13962..14822   -  CDS            AmpR: β-lactamase; bla; confers resistance to ampicillin, carbenicillin, and related antibiotics
  14823..14927   -  promoter       AmpR promoter: bla
  14954..15382   +  rep_origin     f1 ori (sequence partly withheld): f1 bacteriophage origin of replication; arrow indicates direction of (+) strand synthesis
  15413..15568   -  CDS            lacZα (fragment): LacZα fragment of β-galactosidase; lacZ fragment
  15576..15594   +  promoter       T7 promoter: promoter for bacteriophage T7 RNA polymerase
