[The description below was written by a language model from this plasmid's Addgene catalogue record and pLannotate feature annotations shown in this document.]
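Description:
Ai2 is a mouse gene-targeting vector built on a pBluescript-type Rosa26 targeting backbone, designed to knock a Cre-dependent yellow fluorescent reporter into the Rosa26 locus by homologous recombination. In bacteria it is maintained as a high-copy plasmid through a ColE1/pUC origin with ampicillin resistance, and it also carries an f1 origin. The repeated elements in the construct make a recombination-deficient host strain advisable.

The payload sits between a short left and a much longer right homology arm, both from Rosa26 intron 1. It consists of the CAG promoter (CMV enhancer, chicken β-actin promoter and chimeric intron), followed by a loxP-flanked stop cassette made of three tandem SV40 polyadenylation signals, then the EYFP coding sequence (annotated as Topaz YFP) with a bGH poly(A) signal. No WPRE is annotated. Transcription terminates within the stop cassette until Cre excises it, after which the strong ubiquitous promoter drives EYFP permanently in the recombined cell and its descendants.

Downstream, a PGK promoter-driven neomycin resistance cassette with a PGK poly(A) allows G418 selection of targeted cells. This cassette is bracketed by φC31 attB and attP sites, suggesting it can be removed by φC31 integrase. Two minimal FRT sites, one upstream of CAG and one between the PGK promoter and the Neo coding sequence, flank the reporter unit and would allow FLP-mediated manipulation of that region. Outside the right arm, a PGK-DTA cassette encoding diphtheria toxin fragment A provides negative selection against random integrants. The resulting allele is used to report and characterize Cre activity, as in the associated survey of Cre driver lines across the mouse brain.
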