Addgene plasmid #22796: Ai2
Depositing lab: Hongkui Zeng. Depositing organization: Allen Institute. Publication: A robust and high-throughput Cre reporting and characterization system for the whole mouse brain. Madisen L, Zwingman TA, Sunkin SM, Oh SW, Zariwala HA, Gu H, Ng LL, Palmiter RD, Hawrylycz MJ, Jones AR, Lein ES, Zeng H. Nat Neurosci. 2010 Jan . 13(1):133-40. 10.1038/nn.2467 PubMed 20023653.
Backbone
  Vector backbone: Rosa26 Targeting Vector
  Backbone size w/o insert (bp): 9862
  Vector type: Mouse Targeting
  Selectable markers: Neomycin (select with G418)
Growth in bacteria
  Bacterial resistance: Ampicillin, 100 μg/mL
  Growth temperature: 37°C
  Growth strain: Stbl3
  Growth instructions: Best grown in bacterial strain that minimizes recombination (i.e., STBL2).
  Copy number: High Copy
Gene/Insert
  Gene/Insert name: CAG-Floxed EYFP
  Species: n/a
  Insert size (bp): 5672
  Cloning method: Restriction Enzyme; 5′ cloning site PacI (not destroyed); 3′ cloning site AscI (not destroyed)
  Sequencing primers: 5′ n/a; 3′ n/a
Resource information
  A portion of this plasmid was derived from a plasmid made by: Backbone - Liqun Luo; EYFP - Invitrogen
Terms and licenses: Academic/Nonprofit Terms; Industry Terms: Not Available to Industry
How to cite: Ai2 was a gift from Hongkui Zeng (Addgene plasmid # 22796 ; http://n2t.net/addgene:22796 ; RRID:Addgene_22796)
