>Addgene plasmid #22796 | Ai2 | addgene partial sequence | sequence record 28668 | 22796 with pCAG-F
TTGATACCGCGGGCCCAATATAACTTCGTATAATGTATGCTATACGAAGTTATTCGCGATGAATAAATGA
AAGCTTGCAGATCTGCGACTCTAGAGGATCTGCGACTCTAGAGGATCATAATCAGCCATACCACATTTGT
AGAGGTTTTACTTGCTTTAAAAAACCTCCCACACCTCCCCCTGAACCTGAAACATAAAATGAATGCAATT
GTTGTTGTTAACTTGTTTATTGCAGCTTATAATGGTTACAAATAAAGCAATAGCATCACAAATTTCACAA
ATAAAGCATTTTTTTCACTGCATTCTAGTTGTGGTTTGTCCAAACTCATCAATGTATCTTATCATGTCTG
GATCTGCGACTCTAGAGGATCATAATCAGCCATACCACATTTGTAGAGGTTTTACTTGCTTTAAAAAACC
TCCCACACCTCCCCCTGAACCTGAAACATAAAATGAATGCAATTGTTGTTGTTAACTTGTTTATTGCAGC
TTATAATGGTTACAAATAAAGCAATAGCATCACAAATTTCACAAATAAAGCATTTTTTTCACTGCATTCT
AGTTGTGGTTTGTCCAAACTCATCAATGTATCTTATCATGTCTGGATCTGCGACTCTAGAGGATCATAAT
CAGCCATACCACATTTGTAGAGGTTTTACTTGCTTTAAAAAACCTCCCACACCTCCCCCTGAACCTGAAA
CATAAAATGAATGCAATTGTTGTTGTTAACTTGTTTATTGCA
